>Addgene plasmid #142302 | TFORF1975 | addgene full sequence | sequence record 395779 | Addgene NGS Result
TTAATGTAGTCTTATGCAATACTCTTGTAGTCTTGCAACATGGTAACGATGAGTTAGCAACATGCCTTAC
AAGGAGAGAAAAAGCACCGTGCATGCCGATTGGTGGAAGTAAGGTGGTACGATCGTGCCTTATTAGGAAG
GCAACAGACGGGTCTGACATGGATTGGACGAACCACTGAATTGCCGCATTGCAGAGATATTGTATTTAAG
TGCCTAGCTCGATACATAAACGGGTCTCTCTGGTTAGACCAGATCTGAGCCTGGGAGCTCTCTGGCTAAC
TAGGGAACCCACTGCTTAAGCCTCAATAAAGCTTGCCTTGAGTGCTTCAAGTAGTGTGTGCCCGTCTGTT
GTGTGACTCTGGTAACTAGAGATCCCTCAGACCCTTTTAGTCAGTGTGGAAAATCTCTAGCAGTGGCGCC
CGAACAGGGACTTGAAAGCGAAAGGGAAACCAGAGGAGCTCTCTCGACGCAGGACTCGGCTTGCTGAAGC
GCGCACGGCAAGAGGCGAGGGGCGGCGACTGGTGAGTACGCCAAAAATTTTGACTAGCGGAGGCTAGAAG
GAGAGAGATGGGTGCGAGAGCGTCAGTATTAAGCGGGGGAGAATTAGATCGCGATGGGAAAAAATTCGGT
TAAGGCCAGGGGGAAAGAAAAAATATAAATTAAAACATATAGTATGGGCAAGCAGGGAGCTAGAACGATT
CGCAGTTAATCCTGGCCTGTTAGAAACATCAGAAGGCTGTAGACAAATACTGGGACAGCTACAACCATCC
CTTCAGACAGGATCAGAAGAACTTAGATCATTATATAATACAGTAGCAACCCTCTATTGTGTGCATCAAA
GGATAGAGATAAAAGACACCAAGGAAGCTTTAGACAAGATAGAGGAAGAGCAAAACAAAAGTAAGACCAC
CGCACAGCAAGCGGCCGCTGATCTTCAGACCTGGAGGAGGAGATATGAGGGACAATTGGAGAAGTGAATT
ATATAAATATAAAGTAGTAAAAATTGAACCATTAGGAGTAGCACCCACCAAGGCAAAGAGAAGAGTGGTG
CAGAGAGAAAAAAGAGCAGTGGGAATAGGAGCTTTGTTCCTTGGGTTCTTGGGAGCAGCAGGAAGCACTA
TGGGCGCAGCGTCAATGACGCTGACGGTACAGGCCAGACAATTATTGTCTGGTATAGTGCAGCAGCAGAA
CAATTTGCTGAGGGCTATTGAGGCGCAACAGCATCTGTTGCAACTCACAGTCTGGGGCATCAAGCAGCTC
CAGGCAAGAATCCTGGCTGTGGAAAGATACCTAAAGGATCAACAGCTCCTGGGGATTTGGGGTTGCTCTG
GAAAACTCATTTGCACCACTGCTGTGCCTTGGAATGCTAGTTGGAGTAATAAATCTCTGGAACAGATTTG
GAATCACACGACCTGGATGGAGTGGGACAGAGAAATTAACAATTACACAAGCTTAATACACTCCTTAATT
GAAGAATCGCAAAACCAGCAAGAAAAGAATGAACAAGAATTATTGGAATTAGATAAATGGGCAAGTTTGT
GGAATTGGTTTAACATAACAAATTGGCTGTGGTATATAAAATTATTCATAATGATAGTAGGAGGCTTGGT
AGGTTTAAGAATAGTTTTTGCTGTACTTTCTATAGTGAATAGAGTTAGGCAGGGATATTCACCATTATCG
TTTCAGACCCACCTCCCAACCCCGAGGGGACCCATGCATTGCATCTCAATTAGTCAGCAACCAGGTGTGG
AAAGTCCCCAGGCTCCCCAGCAGGCAGAAGTATGCAAAGCATGCGTCTCAATTAGTCAGCAACCATAGTC
CCGCCCCTAACTCCGCCCATCCCGCCCCTAACTCCGCCCAGTTCCGCCCATTCTCCGCCCCATGGCTGAC
TAATTTTTTTTATTTATGCAGAGGCCGAGGCCGCCTCGGCCTCTGAGCTATTCCAGAAGTAGTGAGGAGG
CTTTTTTGGAGGCCTAGGCTTTTGCAAAAAGCTTTCTAGAGGTACCACCGGAGCTTACCATGACCGAGTA
CAAGCCCACGGTGCGCCTCGCCACCCGCGACGACGTCCCCAGGGCCGTACGCACCCTCGCCGCCGCGTTC
GCCGACTACCCCGCCACGCGCCACACCGTCGATCCGGACCGCCACATCGAGCGGGTCACCGAGCTGCAAG
AACTCTTCCTCACGCGCGTCGGGCTCGACATCGGCAAGGTGTGGGTCGCGGACGACGGCGCCGCCGTGGC
GGTCTGGACCACGCCGGAGAGCGTCGAAGCGGGGGCGGTGTTCGCCGAGATCGGCCCGCGCATGGCCGAG
TTGAGCGGTTCCCGGCTGGCCGCGCAGCAACAGATGGAAGGCCTCCTGGCGCCGCACCGGCCCAAGGAGC
CCGCGTGGTTCCTGGCCACCGTCGGCGTCTCGCCCGACCACCAGGGCAAGGGTCTGGGCAGCGCCGTCGT
GCTCCCCGGAGTGGAGGCGGCCGAGCGCGCCGGGGTGCCCGCCTTCCTGGAGACCTCCGCGCCCCGCAAC
CTCCCCTTCTACGAGCGGCTCGGCTTCACCGTCACCGCCGACGTCGAGGTGCCCGAAGGACCGCGCACCT
GGTGCATGACCCGCAAGCCCGGTGCCAGTTAACGAATTCTAGATCTTGAGACAAATGGCAGTATTCATCC
ACAATTTTAAAAGAAAAGGGGGGATTGGGGGGTACAGTGCAGGGGAAAGAATAGTAGACATAATAGCAAC
AGACATACAAACTAAAGAATTACAAAAACAAATTACAAAAATTCAAAATTTTCGGGTTTATTACAGGGAC
AGCAGAGATCCACTTTGGCGCCGGCTCGAGGCCTGCAGGTGCAAAGATGGATAAAGTTTTAAACAGAGAG
GAATCTTTGCAGCTAATGGACCTTCTAGGTCTTGAAAGGAGTGGGAATTGGCTCCGGTGCCCGTCAGTGG
GCAGAGCGCACATCGCCCACAGTCCCCGAGAAGTTGGGGGGAGGGGTCGGCAATTGAACCGGTGCCTAGA
GAAGGTGGCGCGGGGTAAACTGGGAAAGTGATGTCGTGTACTGGCTCCGCCTTTTTCCCGAGGGTGGGGG
AGAACCGTATATAAGTGCAGTAGTCGCCGTGAACGTTCTTTTTCGCAACGGGTTTGCCGCCAGAACACAG
GTAAGTGCCGTGTGTGGTTCCCGCGGGCCTGGCCTCTTTACGGGTTATGGCCCTTGCGTGCCTTGAATTA
CTTCCACCTGGCTGCAGTACGTGATTCTTGATCCCGAGCTTCGGGTTGGAAGTGGGTGGGAGAGTTCGAG
GCCTTGCGCTTAAGGAGCCCCTTCGCCTCGTGCTTGAGTTGAGGCCTGGCCTGGGCGCTGGGGCCGCCGC
GTGCGAATCTGGTGGCACCTTCGCGCCTGTCTCGCTGCTTTCGATAAGTCTCTAGCCATTTAAAATTTTT
GATGACCTGCTGCGACGCTTTTTTTCTGGCAAGATAGTCTTGTAAATGCGGGCCAAGATCTGCACACTGG
TATTTCGGTTTTTGGGGCCGCGGGCGGCGACGGGGCCCGTGCGTCCCAGCGCACATGTTCGGCGAGGCGG
GGCCTGCGAGCGCGGCCACCGAGAATCGGACGGGGGTAGTCTCAAGCTGGCCGGCCTGCTCTGGTGCCTG
GCCTCGCGCCGCCGTGTATCGCCCCGCCCTGGGCGGCAAGGCTGGCCCGGTCGGCACCAGTTGCGTGAGC
GGAAAGATGGCCGCTTCCCGGCCCTGCTGCAGGGAGCTCAAAATGGAGGACGCGGCGCTCGGGAGAGCGG
GCGGGTGAGTCACCCACACAAAGGAAAAGGGCCTTTCCGTCCTCAGCCGTCGCTTCATGTGACTCCACGG
AGTACCGGGCGCCGTCCAGGCACCTCGATTAGTTCTCGAGCTTTTGGAGTACGTCGTCTTTAGGTTGGGG
GGAGGGGTTTTATGCGATGGAGTTTCCCCACACTGAGTGGGTGGAGACTGAAGTTAGGCCAGCTTGGCAC
TTGATGTAATTCTCCTTGGAATTTGCCCTTTTTGAGTTTGGATCTTGGTTCATTCTCAAGCCTCAGACAG
TGGTTCAAAGTTTTTTTCTTCCATTTCAGGTGTCGTGAGGCTAGCACCGCCACCATGCTTCTGCTCCTCA
GTGACCAGCTCCTGCTCACTGCCCTCAGAAAGCCCAACCCTCAGGCAATGGCGGCCTTGTTCCTGTCTGC
CCCACCCCAGGCCGAGGTGACCTTCGAGGACGTGGCTGTGTACCTCTCCCGGGAGGAATGGGGCCGCCTG
GGCCCTGCTCAGAGGGGCCTCTACAGGGACGTGATGCTGGAGACCTACGGGAACCTAGTCTCACTGGGAG
TAGGACCTGCAGGCCCCAAGCCTGGAGTGATCTCGCAGTTGGAGCGAGGGGATGAGCCCTGGGTCCTGGA
TGTTCAGGGCACCTCTGGGAAAGAGCACCTGAGAGTCAACAGCCCAGCTCTTGGGACCAGAACTGAGTAC
AAGGAGTTGACTTCACAGGAGACATTTGGTGAGGAAGATCCCCAGGGATCTGAGCCAGTAGAAGCCTGTG
ACCACATCAGTAAGTCAGAGGGGAGCCTGGAAAAGCTAGTGGAGCAGAGAGGCCCCAGGGCAGTCACACT
GACCAACGGGGAGAGCAGCAGGGAGTCTGGGGGAAACCTCAGGTTGCTGTCAAGACCTGTTCCTGATCAG
AGACCTCACAAATGTGATATATGTGAGCAAAGTTTTGAACAGAGATCATATCTCAACAACCATAAGCGTG
TACACAGGTCAAAAAAAACAAATACAGTTCGTAACTCTGGGGAAATCTTCAGTGCAAACTTAGTTGTTAA
AGAAGATCAGAAAATTCCTACTGGGAAAAAATTGCATTATTGCAGTTACTGTGGGAAAACATTCAGGTAC
AGTGCCAACCTTGTCAAGCATCAGCGGCTTCACACTGAAGAGAAGCCCTACAAATGTGATGAGTGTGGGA
AAGCCTTCAGCCAGAGCTGCGAGTTCATCAATCACCGAAGGATGCACTCAGGAGAGATTCCCTACCGGTG
TGACGAGTGTGGGAAGACATTCACCCGGAGGCCCAACCTCATGAAGCACCAGAGGATTCACACTGGGGAG
AAACCCTACAAGTGTGGGGAGTGTGGGAAGCACTTTAGCGCCTACTCTTCCCTGATTTATCACCAGAGAA
TCCACACCGGAGAGAAACCCTATAAATGTAATGACTGCGGGAAAGCCTTCAGTGATGGCTCAATCCTTAT
CCGACATCGTCGGACTCACACCGGAGAGAAGCCATTTGAGTGCAAGGAATGTGGCAAAGGCTTTACACAA
AGTTCTAACCTTATCCAACATCAGAGAATTCACACTGGAGAGAAACCCTATAAATGTAATGAATGTGAGA
AAGCTTTCATTCAAAAAACCAAACTCGTGGAACATCAGAGAAGCCACACTGGAGAGAAGCCCTATGAATG
CAATGACTGTGGCAAAGTTTTCAGCCAAAGCACACACCTCATCCAGCACCAGAGAATCCACACAGGAGAG
AAGCCCTACAAGTGCAGCGAGTGTGGGAAGGCCTTCCACAACAGTTCCAGACTCATCCACCACCAGAGGC
TGCACCACGGAGAGAAACCCTACAGATGCAGCGATTGCAAGAAAGCCTTCAGCCAGAGCACGTACTTGAT
TCAGCACCGGAGGATCCACACCGGGGAGAAGCCCTACAAGTGCAGCGAGTGTGGGAAGGCCTTCCGGCAC
AGTTCCAACATGTGTCAGCATCAGCGGATTCACCTCCGGGAGGACTTCTCCATGTAGTAATGAACTAGTC
CGTAACTTGAAAGTATTTCGATTTCTTGGCTTTATATATCTTGTGGAAAGGACGAGAGTGTGTTACCTCG
TTGGGCACAACGCGTTAAGTCGACAATCAACCTCTGGATTACAAAATTTGTGAAAGATTGACTGGTATTC
TTAACTATGTTGCTCCTTTTACGCTATGTGGATACGCTGCTTTAATGCCTTTGTATCATGCTATTGCTTC
CCGTATGGCTTTCATTTTCTCCTCCTTGTATAAATCCTGGTTGCTGTCTCTTTATGAGGAGTTGTGGCCC
GTTGTCAGGCAACGTGGCGTGGTGTGCACTGTGTTTGCTGACGCAACCCCCACTGGTTGGGGCATTGCCA
CCACCTGTCAGCTCCTTTCCGGGACTTTCGCTTTCCCCCTCCCTATTGCCACGGCGGAACTCATCGCCGC
CTGCCTTGCCCGCTGCTGGACAGGGGCTCGGCTGTTGGGCACTGACAATTCCGTGGTGTTGTCGGGGAAA
TCATCGTCCTTTCCTTGGCTGCTCGCCTGTGTTGCCACCTGGATTCTGCGCGGGACGTCCTTCTGCTACG
TCCCTTCGGCCCTCAATCCAGCGGACCTTCCTTCCCGCGGCCTGCTGCCGGCTCTGCGGCCTCTTCCGCG
TCTTCGCCTTCGCCCTCAGACGAGTCGGATCTCCCTTTGGGCCGCCTCCCCGCGTCGACTTTAAGACCAA
TGACTTACAAGGCAGCTGTAGATCTTAGCCACTTTTTAAAAGAAAAGGGGGGACTGGAAGGGCTAATTCA
CTCCCAACGAAGACAAGATCTGCTTTTTGCTTGTACTGGGTCTCTCTGGTTAGACCAGATCTGAGCCTGG
GAGCTCTCTGGCTAACTAGGGAACCCACTGCTTAAGCCTCAATAAAGCTTGCCTTGAGTGCTTCAAGTAG
TGTGTGCCCGTCTGTTGTGTGACTCTGGTAACTAGAGATCCCTCAGACCCTTTTAGTCAGTGTGGAAAAT
CTCTAGCAGTACGTATAGTAGTTCATGTCATCTTATTATTCAGTATTTATAACTTGCAAAGAAATGAATA
TCAGAGAGTGAGAGGAACTTGTTTATTGCAGCTTATAATGGTTACAAATAAAGCAATAGCATCACAAATT
TCACAAATAAAGCATTTTTTTCACTGCATTCTAGTTGTGGTTTGTCCAAACTCATCAATGTATCTTATCA
TGTCTGGCTCTAGCTATCCCGCCCCTAACTCCGCCCATCCCGCCCCTAACTCCGCCCAGTTCCGCCCATT
CTCCGCCCCATGGCTGACTAATTTTTTTTATTTATGCAGAGGCCGAGGCCGCCTCGGCCTCTGAGCTATT
CCAGAAGTAGTGAGGAGGCTTTTTTGGAGGCCTAGGGACGTACCCAATTCGCCCTATAGTGAGTCGTATT
ACGCGCGCTCACTGGCCGTCGTTTTACAACGTCGTGACTGGGAAAACCCTGGCGTTACCCAACTTAATCG
CCTTGCAGCACATCCCCCTTTCGCCAGCTGGCGTAATAGCGAAGAGGCCCGCACCGATCGCCCTTCCCAA
CAGTTGCGCAGCCTGAATGGCGAATGGG
[124 nt withheld, positions 7379-7502]
C
[91 nt withheld, positions 7504-7594]
A
[49 nt withheld, positions 7596-7644]
CCTTTGACGTTGGAGTCCACGTTCTTT
[37 nt withheld, positions 7672-7708]
ACCCTATCTCGGTCTATTCTTTTGATTTATAAGGGATTTTGCCGATTTCGGCCTATTGGTTAAAAAATGA
GCTGATTTAACAAAAATTTAACGCGAATTTTAACAAAATATTAACGCTTACAATTTAGGTGGCACTTTTC
GGGGAAATGTGCGCGGAACCCCTATTTGTTTATTTTTCTAAATACATTCAAATATGTATCCGCTCATGAG
ACAATAACCCTGATAAATGCTTCAATAATATTGAAAAAGGAAGAGTATGAGTATTCAACATTTCCGTGTC
GCCCTTATTCCCTTTTTTGCGGCATTTTGCCTTCCTGTTTTTGCTCACCCAGAAACGCTGGTGAAAGTAA
AAGATGCTGAAGATCAGTTGGGTGCACGAGTGGGTTACATCGAACTGGATCTCAACAGCGGTAAGATCCT
TGAGAGTTTTCGCCCCGAAGAACGTTTTCCAATGATGAGCACTTTTAAAGTTCTGCTATGTGGCGCGGTA
TTATCCCGTATTGACGCCGGGCAAGAGCAACTCGGTCGCCGCATACACTATTCTCAGAATGACTTGGTTG
AGTACTCACCAGTCACAGAAAAGCATCTTACGGATGGCATGACAGTAAGAGAATTATGCAGTGCTGCCAT
AACCATGAGTGATAACACTGCGGCCAACTTACTTCTGACAACGATCGGAGGACCGAAGGAGCTAACCGCT
TTTTTGCACAACATGGGGGATCATGTAACTCGCCTTGATCGTTGGGAACCGGAGCTGAATGAAGCCATAC
CAAACGACGAGCGTGACACCACGATGCCTGTAGCAATGGCAACAACGTTGCGCAAACTATTAACTGGCGA
ACTACTTACTCTAGCTTCCCGGCAACAATTAATAGACTGGATGGAGGCGGATAAAGTTGCAGGACCACTT
CTGCGCTCGGCCCTTCCGGCTGGCTGGTTTATTGCTGATAAATCTGGAGCCGGTGAGCGTGGGTCTCGCG
GTATCATTGCAGCACTGGGGCCAGATGGTAAGCCCTCCCGTATCGTAGTTATCTACACGACGGGGAGTCA
GGCAACTATGGATGAACGAAATAGACAGATCGCTGAGATAGGTGCCTCACTGATTAAGCATTGGTAACTG
TCAGACCAAGTTTACTCATATATACTTTAGATTGATTTAAAACTTCATTTTTAATTTAAAAGGATCTAGG
TGAAGATCCTTTTTGATAATCTCATGACCAAAATCCCTTAACGTGAGTTTTCGTTCCACTGAGCGTCAGA
CCCCGTAGAAAAGATCAAAGGATCTTCTTGAGATCCTTTTTTTCTGCGCGTAATCTGCTGCTTGCAAACA
AAAAAACCACCGCTACCAGCGGTGGTTTGTTTGCCGGATCAAGAGCTACCAACTCTTTTTCCGAAGGTAA
CTGGCTTCAGCAGAGCGCAGATACCAAATACTGTTCTTCTAGTGTAGCCGTAGTTAGGCCACCACTTCAA
GAACTCTGTAGCACCGCCTACATACCTCGCTCTGCTAATCCTGTTACCAGTGGCTGCTGCCAGTGGCGAT
AAGTCGTGTCTTACCGGGTTGGACTCAAGACGATAGTTACCGGATAAGGCGCAGCGGTCGGGCTGAACGG
GGGGTTCGTGCACACAGCCCAGCTTGGAGCGAACGACCTACACCGAACTGAGATACCTACAGCGTGAGCT
ATGAGAAAGCGCCACGCTTCCCGAAGGGAGAAAGGCGGACAGGTATCCGGTAAGCGGCAGGGTCGGAACA
GGAGAGCGCACGAGGGAGCTTCCAGGGGGAAACGCCTGGTATCTTTATAGTCCTGTCGGGTTTCGCCACC
TCTGACTTGAGCGTCGATTTTTGTGATGCTCGTCAGGGGGGCGGAGCCTATGGAAAAACGCCAGCAACGC
GGCCTTTTTACGGTTCCTGGCCTTTTGCTGGCCTTTTGCTCACATGTTCTTTCCTGCGTTATCCCCTGAT
TCTGTGGATAACCGTATTACCGCCTTTGAGTGAGCTGATACCGCTCGCCGCAGCCGAACGACCGAGCGCA
GCGAGTCAGTGAGCGAGGAAGCGGAAGAGCGCCCAATACGCAAACCGCCTCTCCCCGCGCGTTGGCCGAT
TCATTAATGCAGCTGGCACGACAGGTTTCCCGACTGGAAAGCGGGCAGTGAGCGCAACGCAATTAATGTG
AGTTAGCTCACTCATTAGGCACCCCAGGCTTTACACTTTATGCTTCCGGCTCGTATGTTGTGTGGAATTG
TGAGCGGATAACAATTTCACACAGGAAACAGCTATGACCATGATTACGCCAAGCGCGCAATTAACCCTCA
CTAAAGGGAACAAAAGCTGGAGCTGCAAGC
Features (pLannotate 1.2.2; 31 found; start..end, strand, type, name):
      5..231     +  promoter       RSV promoter: Rous sarcoma virus enhancer/promoter
    232..412     +  LTR            5' LTR (truncated): truncated 5' long terminal repeat (LTR) from HIV-1
    459..584     +  misc_feature   HIV-1 Ψ: packaging signal of human immunodeficiency virus type 1
    568..931     +  CDS            HIV-1 gag (fragment): gag protein from human immunodeficiency virus 1; gag
   1077..1310    +  misc_feature   RRE: The Rev response element (RRE) of HIV-1 allows for Rev-dependent mRNA export from the nucleus to the cytoplasm.
   1687..1713    +  CDS            Rev (fragment): human immunodeficiency virus 1 (HIV-1) Rev protein; rev; enhances nuclear export of unspliced and incompletely spliced viral mRNAs
   1720..1743    +  promoter       SV40 promoter (fragment): SV40 early promoter
   1744..1815    +  promoter       SV40 promoter (fragment): SV40 enhancer and early promoter
   1839..1974    +  rep_origin     SV40 ori: SV40 origin of replication
   2020..2616    +  CDS            PuroR (fragment): puromycin N-acetyltransferase; pac from Streptomyces; confers resistance to puromycin
   2665..2782    +  misc_feature   cPPT/CTS: central polypurine tract and central termination sequence of HIV-1
   2847..2913    +  CDS            small t antigen (fragment): SV40 (simian virus 40) small t antigen
   2920..4098    +  promoter       EF-1α promoter: strong constitutive promoter for human elongation factor EF-1α
   4115..4930    +  CDS            ZNF34 (fragment): ZNF34_HUMAN - Also known as KOX32. Experimental evidence at protein level: Swiss-Prot protein existence level 1. May be involved in transcriptional regulation. From Homo sapiens (Human).
   5810..5863    +  promoter       U6 promoter (fragment): RNA polymerase III promoter for human U6 snRNA
   5905..6493    +  misc_feature   WPRE: woodchuck hepatitis virus posttranscriptional regulatory element
   6544..6563    +  misc_feature   cPPT/CTS (fragment): central polypurine tract and central termination sequence of HIV-1
   6565..6798    +  LTR            3' LTR (ΔU3): self-inactivating 3' long terminal repeat (LTR) from HIV-1
   6876..6997    +  polyA_signal   SV40 poly(A) signal: SV40 polyadenylation signal
   7037..7172    +  rep_origin     SV40 ori: SV40 origin of replication
   7193..7211    -  promoter       T7 promoter: promoter for bacteriophage T7 RNA polymerase
   7219..7374    +  CDS            lacZα (fragment): LacZα fragment of β-galactosidase; lacZ fragment
   7379..7807    +  rep_origin     f1 ori (sequence partly withheld): f1 bacteriophage origin of replication; arrow indicates direction of (+) strand synthesis
   7860..7964    +  promoter       AmpR promoter: bla
   7965..8825    +  CDS            AmpR: β-lactamase; bla; confers resistance to ampicillin, carbenicillin, and related antibiotics
   8996..9584    +  rep_origin     ori: high-copy-number ColE1/pMB1/pBR322/pUC origin of replication
   9767..9859    +  CDS            lacI (fragment): lac repressor; lacI; The lac repressor binds to the lac operator to inhibit transcription in E. coli. This inhibition can be relieved by adding lactose or isopropyl-β-D-thiogalactopyranoside (IPTG).
   9872..9893    +  protein_bind   CAP binding site: CAP binding activates transcription in the presence of cAMP. E. coli catabolite activator protein
   9908..9938    +  promoter       lac promoter: promoter for the E. coli lac operon
   9946..9962    +  protein_bind   lac operator: The lac repressor binds to the lac operator to inhibit transcription in E. coli. This inhibition can be relieved by adding lactose or isopropyl-β-D-thiogalactopyranoside (IPTG). lac repressor encoded by lacI
  10007..10025   +  promoter       T3 promoter: promoter for bacteriophage T3 RNA polymerase
