[The description below was written by a language model from this plasmid's Addgene catalogue record and pLannotate feature annotations shown in this document.]
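Description:
TFORF1975 is a third-generation-style, self-inactivating lentiviral expression plasmid built on the pLX_TRC317 backbone, carrying the human zinc-finger gene ZNF34 (also known as KOX32) as one member of a barcoded transcription factor ORF collection. In bacteria it is maintained through a high-copy ColE1/pUC-type origin and selected with ampicillin via β-lactamase. An f1 origin and remnants of a lac/lacZα cloning region with flanking T7 and T3 promoters are also present in the backbone. The record warns that the plasmid can recombine, which is a common issue with LTR-containing vectors.

The viral portion begins with an RSV promoter fused to a truncated HIV-1 5' LTR, which drives genomic RNA production in packaging cells independently of Tat. It is followed by the Ψ packaging signal, a partial gag sequence, the Rev response element for nuclear export, and a cPPT/CTS that aids nuclear import of the reverse-transcribed genome. An SV40 early promoter drives puromycin N-acetyltransferase for selection of transduced mammalian cells. Downstream, a full EF-1α promoter drives constitutive expression of the ZNF34 ORF. The automated annotation matches only part of the stated 1,784 bp insert to ZNF34, so the rest of the insert region is left unannotated, and this region presumably also contains the unique 24-bp barcode, which is not annotated as a feature. A WPRE enhances transcript stability and expression, and the ΔU3 3' LTR renders the integrated provirus self-inactivating.

The construct is intended for overexpressing ZNF34 in mammalian cells, either on its own or in pooled screens where the barcode identifies which transcription factor each cell received, as in directed differentiation studies.
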