Addgene plasmid #142302: TFORF1975
Purpose: Lentiviral vector for overexpressing transcription factor ORFs with unique 24-bp barcodes. Barcodes facilitate identification of transcription factors in pooled screens.
Depositing lab: Feng Zhang. Depositing organization: Broad Institute. Publication: A transcription factor atlas of directed differentiation. Joung J, Ma S, Tay T, Geiger-Schuller KR, Kirchgatterer PC, Verdine VK, Guo B, Arias-Garcia MA, Allen WE, Singh A, Kuksenko O, Abudayyeh OO, Gootenberg JS, Fu Z, Macrae RK, Buenrostro JD, Regev A, Zhang F. Cell. 2023 Jan 5;186(1):209-229.e26. doi: 10.1016/j.cell.2022.11.026. PubMed 36608654.
Backbone
  Vector backbone: pLX_TRC317
  Backbone manufacturer: Broad Institute Genetic Perturbation Platform
  Backbone size w/o insert (bp): 8264
  Vector type: Mammalian Expression, Lentiviral
  Selectable markers: Puromycin
Growth in bacteria
  Bacterial resistance: Ampicillin, 100 μg/mL
  Growth temperature: 37°C
  Growth strain: NEB Stable
  Copy number: High Copy
Gene/Insert
  Gene/Insert name: ZNF34
  Species: H. sapiens (human)
  Insert size (bp): 1784
  Entrez Gene: ZNF34 (a.k.a. KOX32, MGC10520)
  Promoter: EF1a
  Cloning method: Unknown
  Sequencing primers: 5′ GGGTGGAGACTGAAGTTAGGCCAG; 3′ CACATAGCGTAAAAGGAGCAACATAG
Terms and licenses: Academic/Nonprofit Terms; Industry Terms: Not Available to Industry
Depositor comments: NM_030580,XM_017013874,XM_017013873,XM_017013872,XM_011517314,ENST00000343459 . The transcription factor ORF portion of this plasmid was synthesized by Genewiz. Please test multiple small colonies in case of plasmid recombination. To make this collection available in a timely manner, a portion of this collection was not fully sequenced by Addgene. If an Addgene verified full plasmid sequence is not available, please contact us prior to placing an order to request the full sequence.
How to cite: TFORF1975 was a gift from Feng Zhang (Addgene plasmid # 142302 ; http://n2t.net/addgene:142302 ; RRID:Addgene_142302)
