>Addgene plasmid #142302 | TFORF1975 | depositor partial sequence | sequence record 279044 | Insert
ACCGCCACCATGCTTCTGCTCCTCAGTGACCAGCTCCTGCTCACTGCCCTCAGAAAGCCCAACCCTCAGG
CAATGGCGGCCTTGTTCCTGTCTGCCCCACCCCAGGCCGAGGTGACCTTCGAGGACGTGGCTGTGTACCT
CTCCCGGGAGGAATGGGGCCGCCTGGGCCCTGCTCAGAGGGGCCTCTACAGGGACGTGATGCTGGAGACC
TACGGGAACCTAGTCTCACTGGGAGTAGGACCTGCAGGCCCCAAGCCTGGAGTGATCTCGCAGTTGGAGC
GAGGGGATGAGCCCTGGGTCCTGGATGTTCAGGGCACCTCTGGGAAAGAGCACCTGAGAGTCAACAGCCC
AGCTCTTGGGACCAGAACTGAGTACAAGGAGTTGACTTCACAGGAGACATTTGGTGAGGAAGATCCCCAG
GGATCTGAGCCAGTAGAAGCCTGTGACCACATCAGTAAGTCAGAGGGGAGCCTGGAAAAGCTAGTGGAGC
AGAGAGGCCCCAGGGCAGTCACACTGACCAACGGGGAGAGCAGCAGGGAGTCTGGGGGAAACCTCAGGTT
GCTGTCAAGACCTGTTCCTGATCAGAGACCTCACAAATGTGATATATGTGAGCAAAGTTTTGAACAGAGA
TCATATCTCAACAACCATAAGCGTGTACACAGGTCAAAAAAAACAAATACAGTTCGTAACTCTGGGGAAA
TCTTCAGTGCAAACTTAGTTGTTAAAGAAGATCAGAAAATTCCTACTGGGAAAAAATTGCATTATTGCAG
TTACTGTGGGAAAACATTCAGGTACAGTGCCAACCTTGTCAAGCATCAGCGGCTTCACACTGAAGAGAAG
CCCTACAAATGTGATGAGTGTGGGAAAGCCTTCAGCCAGAGCTGCGAGTTCATCAATCACCGAAGGATGC
ACTCAGGAGAGATTCCCTACCGGTGTGACGAGTGTGGGAAGACATTCACCCGGAGGCCCAACCTCATGAA
GCACCAGAGGATTCACACTGGGGAGAAACCCTACAAGTGTGGGGAGTGTGGGAAGCACTTTAGCGCCTAC
TCTTCCCTGATTTATCACCAGAGAATCCACACCGGAGAGAAACCCTATAAATGTAATGACTGCGGGAAAG
CCTTCAGTGATGGCTCAATCCTTATCCGACATCGTCGGACTCACACCGGAGAGAAGCCATTTGAGTGCAA
GGAATGTGGCAAAGGCTTTACACAAAGTTCTAACCTTATCCAACATCAGAGAATTCACACTGGAGAGAAA
CCCTATAAATGTAATGAATGTGAGAAAGCTTTCATTCAAAAAACCAAACTCGTGGAACATCAGAGAAGCC
ACACTGGAGAGAAGCCCTATGAATGCAATGACTGTGGCAAAGTTTTCAGCCAAAGCACACACCTCATCCA
GCACCAGAGAATCCACACAGGAGAGAAGCCCTACAAGTGCAGCGAGTGTGGGAAGGCCTTCCACAACAGT
TCCAGACTCATCCACCACCAGAGGCTGCACCACGGAGAGAAACCCTACAGATGCAGCGATTGCAAGAAAG
CCTTCAGCCAGAGCACGTACTTGATTCAGCACCGGAGGATCCACACCGGGGAGAAGCCCTACAAGTGCAG
CGAGTGTGGGAAGGCCTTCCGGCACAGTTCCAACATGTGTCAGCATCAGCGGATTCACCTCCGGGAGGAC
TTCTCCATGTAGTAATGAACTAGTCCGTAACTTGAAAGTATTTCGATTTCTTGGCTTTATATATCTTGTG
GAAAGGACGAGAGTGTGTTACCTCGTTGGGCACA
