>Addgene plasmid #142302 | TFORF1975 | depositor partial sequence | sequence record 279045 | Barcode
GAGTGTGTTACCTCGTTGGGCACA
